Addgene plasmid #138087: pGene-TAP-GBP1
Purpose: Plasmid with TAP-GBP1 ORF
Depositing lab: Eva Frickel. Depositing organization: Francis Crick Institute. Publication: Human GBP1 is a microbe-specific gatekeeper of macrophage apoptosis and pyroptosis. Fisch D, Bando H, Clough B, Hornung V, Yamamoto M, Shenoy AR, Frickel EM. EMBO J. 2019 Jul 1;38(13):e100926. doi: 10.15252/embj.2018100926. Epub 2019 Jun 3. PubMed 31268602.
Backbone
  Vector backbone: pGene
  Backbone manufacturer: Invitrogen
  Backbone size w/o insert (bp): 4624
  Total vector size (bp): 6577
  Vector type: Mammalian Expression
  Selectable markers: Zeocin
Growth in bacteria
  Bacterial resistance: Ampicillin, 100 μg/mL
  Growth temperature: 37°C
  Growth strain: DH5alpha
  Copy number: High Copy
Gene/Insert
  Gene/Insert name: human GBP1
  Species: H. sapiens (human)
  Insert size (bp): 1953
  Entrez Gene: GBP1
  Promoter: Gal4-E1b
  Tag / fusion protein: Tandem affinity purification (TAP) tag (N terminal on insert)
  Cloning method: Restriction Enzyme; 5′ cloning site PacI (unknown if destroyed); 3′ cloning site EcoRI (not destroyed)
  Sequencing primers: 5′ CTGCTATTCTGCTCAACCT
Terms and licenses: Academic/Nonprofit Terms; Industry Terms: Not Available to Industry
How to cite: pGene-TAP-GBP1 was a gift from Eva Frickel (Addgene plasmid # 138087 ; http://n2t.net/addgene:138087 ; RRID:Addgene_138087)
