[The description below was written by a language model from this plasmid's Addgene catalogue record and pLannotate feature annotations shown in this document.]
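Description:
pGene-TAP-GBP1 is a mammalian expression plasmid of about 6.6 kb built on the Invitrogen pGene backbone. It carries the human GBP1 open reading frame fused at its N terminus to a tandem affinity purification (TAP) tag. It is propagated in E. coli as a high-copy plasmid through a ColE1/pUC-type origin with ampicillin selection (AmpR under its own bla promoter), and it also contains an f1 phage origin. For selection in mammalian cells, a Sh ble (BleoR) gene conferring Zeocin resistance is driven by the SV40 enhancer/early promoter and terminated by an SV40 polyadenylation signal. An EM7 bacterial promoter immediately upstream lets the same marker be expressed in bacteria.

The expression cassette is controlled by the Gal4-E1b hybrid promoter. The feature table shows tandem Gal4 upstream activating sequence repeats followed by a minimal TATA-box element. Basal transcription should therefore be low, and expression depends on a Gal4 DNA-binding-domain transactivator supplied separately; the record does not describe that regulator. Downstream, the annotation identifies a His tag and a 3xFLAG epitope with an enterokinase cleavage site ahead of the GBP1 coding sequence. These presumably make up the TAP tag, although the record does not define its composition. A backbone V5 tag lies after GBP1, but the record does not say whether it is in frame or translated. A bovine growth hormone poly(A) signal ends the transcript.

GBP1 is a GTPase involved in host defence against pathogens. The stated purpose is simply to provide the TAP-GBP1 ORF, and the associated publication concerns GBP1 in macrophage apoptosis and pyroptosis.
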