Features (pLannotate 1.2.2; 23 found; start..end, strand, type, name):
     22..80      +  protein_bind   5X UAS (fragment): five tandem copies of the "ScaI site" 17-mer CGGAGTACTGTCCTCCG, an upstream activating sequence (UAS) that efficiently binds yeast Gal4 (Webster et al., 1988; Pfeiffer et al., 2010) GAL4
     92..150     +  protein_bind   5X UAS (fragment): five tandem copies of the "ScaI site" 17-mer CGGAGTACTGTCCTCCG, an upstream activating sequence (UAS) that efficiently binds yeast Gal4 (Webster et al., 1988; Pfeiffer et al., 2010) GAL4
    158..175     +  promoter       minP (fragment): minimal TATA-box promoter with low basal activity
    189..222     +  promoter       TRE3GV promoter (fragment): 3rd-generation Tet-responsive promoter that can be activated by binding of Tet-On® 3G, optimized for retroviral and lentiviral vectors
    489..506     +  CDS            7xHis (fragment): 6xHis affinity tag
    561..626     +  CDS            3xFLAG: three tandem FLAG® epitope tags, followed by an enterokinase cleavage site
    642..2417    +  CDS            GBP1: GBP1_HUMAN - Experimental evidence at protein level: Swiss-Prot protein existence level 1. Hydrolyzes GTP to GMP in 2 consecutive cleavage reactions. Exhibits antiviral activity against influenza virus. Promotes oxidative killing and delivers antimicrobial peptides to autophagolysosomes, providing broad host protection against different pathogen classes. From Homo sapiens (Human).
   2478..2519    +  CDS            V5 tag: epitope tag from simian virus 5
   2575..2799    +  polyA_signal   bGH poly(A) signal: bovine growth hormone polyadenylation signal
   2803..2824    +  promoter       SV40 promoter (fragment): SV40 enhancer and early promoter
   2845..3273    +  rep_origin     f1 ori (sequence partly withheld): f1 bacteriophage origin of replication; arrow indicates direction of (+) strand synthesis
   3287..3616    +  promoter       SV40 promoter: SV40 enhancer and early promoter
   3664..3711    +  promoter       EM7 promoter: synthetic bacterial promoter&nbsp
   3730..4104    +  CDS            BleoR: antibiotic-binding protein; Sh ble from Streptoalloteichus hindustanus; confers resistance to bleomycin, phleomycin, and Zeocin™
   4114..4239    +  CDS            ble (fragment): BLE_KLEPN - Experimental evidence at protein level: Swiss-Prot protein existence level 1. Binding protein with a strong affinity to the bleomycin family of antibiotics. Binds to CL990; an antimitotic-antibiotic compound. From Klebsiella pneumoniae.
   4234..4355    +  polyA_signal   SV40 poly(A) signal: SV40 polyadenylation signal
   4428..4444    -  protein_bind   lac operator: The lac repressor binds to the lac operator to inhibit transcription in E. coli. This inhibition can be relieved by adding lactose or isopropyl-β-D-thiogalactopyranoside (IPTG). lac repressor encoded by lacI
   4452..4482    -  promoter       lac promoter: promoter for the E. coli lac operon
   4497..4518    -  protein_bind   CAP binding site: CAP binding activates transcription in the presence of cAMP. E. coli catabolite activator protein
   4531..4623    -  CDS            lacI (fragment): lac repressor; lacI; The lac repressor binds to the lac operator to inhibit transcription in E. coli. This inhibition can be relieved by adding lactose or isopropyl-β-D-thiogalactopyranoside (IPTG).
   4806..5394    -  rep_origin     ori: high-copy-number ColE1/pMB1/pBR322/pUC origin of replication
   5565..6425    -  CDS            AmpR: β-lactamase; bla; confers resistance to ampicillin, carbenicillin, and related antibiotics
   6426..6530    -  promoter       AmpR promoter: bla
>Addgene plasmid #138087 | pGene-TAP-GBP1 | addgene full sequence | sequence record 276293 | Addgene NGS Result
CCGAGCTCTTACGCGGGTCGAAGCGGAGTACTGTCCTCCGAGTGGAGTACTGTCCTCCGAGCGGAGTACT
GTCCTCCGAGTCGAGGGTCGAAGCGGAGTACTGTCCTCCGAGTGGAGTACTGTCCTCCGAGCGGAGTACT
GTCCTCCGAGTCGACTCTAGAGGGTATATAATGGATCTCGAGATATCGGAGCTCGTTTAGTGAACCGTCA
GATCGCCTGGAGACGCCATCCACGCTGTTTTGACCTCCATAGAAGACACCGGGACCGATCCAGCCTCCGC
GGCCGGGAACGGTGCATTGGAACGCGCATTCCCCGTGTTAATTAACAGGTAAGTGTCTTCCTCCTGTTTC
CTTCCCCTGCTATTCTGCTCAACCTTCCTATCAGAAACTGCAGTATCTGTATTTTTGCTAGCAGTAATAC
TAACGGTTCTTTTTTTCTCTTCACAGGCCACCAAGCTTGCCGCCACCATGGCTCGGCGCGCCACTAGTCA
TCACCATCACCATCACGATTATGATATTCCAACTACTGCTAGCGAGAATTTGTATTTTCAGGGTGAGCTC
GACTACAAAGACCATGACGGTGATTATAAAGATCATGACATCGACTACAAGGATGACGATGACAAGAGAT
CTGCATATCATATGGCATCAGAGATCCACATGACAGGCCCAATGTGCCTCATTGAGAACACTAATGGGCG
ACTGATGGCGAATCCAGAAGCTCTGAAGATCCTTTCTGCCATTACACAGCCTATGGTGGTGGTGGCAATT
GTGGGCCTCTACCGCACAGGCAAATCCTACCTGATGAACAAGCTGGCTGGAAAGAAAAAGGGCTTCTCTC
TGGGCTCCACGGTGCAGTCTCACACTAAAGGAATCTGGATGTGGTGTGTGCCCCACCCCAAGAAGCCAGG
CCACATCCTAGTTCTGCTGGACACCGAGGGTCTGGGAGATGTAGAGAAGGGTGACAACCAGAATGACTCC
TGGATCTTCGCCCTGGCCGTCCTCCTGAGCAGCACCTTCGTGTACAATAGCATAGGAACCATCAACCAGC
AGGCTATGGACCAACTGTACTATGTGACAGAGCTGACACATAGAATCCGATCAAAATCCTCACCTGATGA
GAATGAGAATGAGGTTGAGGATTCAGCTGACTTTGTGAGCTTCTTCCCAGACTTTGTGTGGACACTGAGA
GATTTCTCCCTGGACTTGGAAGCAGATGGACAACCCCTCACACCAGATGAGTACCTGACATACTCCCTGA
AGCTGAAGAAAGGTACCAGTCAAAAAGATGAAACTTTTAACCTGCCCAGACTCTGTATCCGGAAATTCTT
CCCAAAGAAAAAATGCTTTGTCTTTGATCGGCCCGTTCACCGCAGGAAGCTTGCCCAGCTCGAGAAACTA
CAAGATGAAGAGCTGGACCCCGAATTTGTGCAACAAGTAGCAGACTTCTGTTCCTACATCTTTAGTAATT
CCAAAACTAAAACTCTTTCAGGAGGCATCCAGGTCAACGGGCCTCGTCTAGAGAGCCTGGTGCTGACCTA
CGTCAATGCCATCAGCAGTGGGGATCTGCCGTGCATGGAGAACGCAGTCCTGGCCTTGGCCCAGATAGAG
AACTCAGCTGCAGTGCAAAAGGCTATTGCCCACTATGAACAGCAGATGGGCCAGAAGGTGCAGCTGCCCA
CAGAAAGCCTCCAGGAGCTGCTGGACCTGCACAGGGACAGTGAGAGAGAGGCCATTGAAGTCTTCATCAG
GAGTTCCTTCAAAGATGTGGACCATCTATTTCAAAAGGAGTTAGCGGCCCAGCTAGAAAAAAAGCGGGAT
GACTTTTGTAAACAGAATCAGGAAGCATCATCAGATCGCTGCTCAGGTTTACTTCAGGTCATTTTCAGTC
CTCTAGAAGAAGAAGTGAAGGCGGGAATTTATTCGAAACCAGGGGGCTATCGTCTCTTTGTTCAGAAGCT
ACAAGACCTGAAGAAAAAGTACTATGAGGAACCGAGGAAGGGGATACAGGCTGAAGAGATTCTGCAGACA
TACTTGAAATCCAAGGAGTCTATGACTGATGCAATTCTCCAGACAGACCAGACTCTCACAGAAAAAGAAA
AGGAGATTGAAGTGGAACGTGTGAAAGCTGAGTCTGCACAGGCTTCAGCAAAAATGTTGCAGGAAATGCA
AAGAAAGAATGAGCGGATGATGGAACAGAAGGAGAGGAGTTATCAGGAACACTTGAAACAACTGACTGAG
AAGATGGAGAACGACAGGGTCCAGTTGCTGAAAGAGCAAGAGAGGACCCTCGCTCTTAAACTTCAGGAAC
AGGAGCAACTACTAAAAGAGGGATTTCAAAAAGAAAGCAGAATAATGAAAAATGAGATACAGGATCTCCA
GACGAAAATGAGACGACGAAAGGCATGTACCATAAGCTAAGAATTCTGCAGATATCCAGCACAGTGGCGG
CCGCTCGAGTCTAGAGGGCCCTTCGAAGGTAAGCCTATCCCTAACCCTCTCCTCGGTCTCGATTCTACGC
GTACCGGTCATCATCACCATCACCATTGAGTTTAAACCCGCTGATCAGCCTCGACTGTGCCTTCTAGTTG
CCAGCCATCTGTTGTTTGCCCCTCCCCCGTGCCTTCCTTGACCCTGGAAGGTGCCACTCCCACTGTCCTT
TCCTAATAAAATGAGGAAATTGCATCGCATTGTCTGAGTAGGTGTCATTCTATTCTGGGGGGTGGGGTGG
GGCAGGACAGCAAGGGGGAGGATTGGGAAGACAATAGCAGGCATGCTGGGGATGCGGTGGGCTCTATGGC
TTCTGAGGCGGAAAGAACCAGCTGGGGCTCTAGGGGGTATCCCC
[124 nt withheld, positions 2845-2968]
C
[91 nt withheld, positions 2970-3060]
A
[49 nt withheld, positions 3062-3110]
CCTTTGACGTTGGAGTCCACGTTCTTT
[37 nt withheld, positions 3138-3174]
ACCCTATCTCGGTCTATTCTTTTGATTTATAAGGGATTTTGCCGATTTCGGCCTATTGGTTAAAAAATGA
GCTGATTTAACAAAAATTTAACGCGAATTAATTCTGTGGAATGTGTGTCAGTTAGGGTGTGGAAAGTCCC
CAGGCTCCCCAGCAGGCAGAAGTATGCAAAGCATGCATCTCAATTAGTCAGCAACCAGGTGTGGAAAGTC
CCCAGGCTCCCCAGCAGGCAGAAGTATGCAAAGCATGCATCTCAATTAGTCAGCAACCATAGTCCCGCCC
CTAACTCCGCCCATCCCGCCCCTAACTCCGCCCAGTTCCGCCCATTCTCCGCCCCATGGCTGACTAATTT
TTTTTATTTATGCAGAGGCCGAGGCCGCCTCTGCCTCTGAGCTATTCCAGAAGTAGTGAGGAGGCTTTTT
TGGAGGCCTAGGCTTTTGCAAAAAGCTCCCGGGAGCTTGTATATCCATTTTCGGATCTGATCAGCACGTG
TTGACAATTAATCATCGGCATAGTATATCGGCATAGTATAATACGACAAGGTGAGGAACTAAACCATGGC
CAAGTTGACCAGTGCCGTTCCGGTGCTCACCGCGCGCGACGTCGCCGGAGCGGTCGAGTTCTGGACCGAC
CGGCTCGGGTTCTCCCGGGACTTCGTGGAGGACGACTTCGCCGGTGTGGTCCGGGACGACGTGACCCTGT
TCATCAGCGCGGTCCAGGACCAGGTGGTGCCGGACAACACCCTGGCCTGGGTGTGGGTGCGCGGCCTGGA
CGAGCTGTACGCCGAGTGGTCGGAGGTCGTGTCCACGAACTTCCGGGACGCCTCCGGGCCGGCCATGACC
GAGATCGGCGAGCAGCCGTGGGGGCGGGAGTTCGCCCTGCGCGACCCGGCCGGCAACTGCGTGCACTTCG
TGGCCGAGGAGCAGGACTGACACGTGCTACGAGATTTCGATTCCACCGCCGCCTTCTATGAAAGGTTGGG
CTTCGGAATCGTTTTCCGGGACGCCGGCTGGATGATCCTCCAGCGCGGGGATCTCATGCTGGAGTTCTTC
GCCCACCCCAACTTGTTTATTGCAGCTTATAATGGTTACAAATAAAGCAATAGCATCACAAATTTCACAA
ATAAAGCATTTTTTTCACTGCATTCTAGTTGTGGTTTGTCCAAACTCATCAATGTATCTTATCATGTCTG
TATACCGTCGACCTCTAGCTAGAGCTTGGCGTAATCATGGTCATAGCTGTTTCCTGTGTGAAATTGTTAT
CCGCTCACAATTCCACACAACATACGAGCCGGAAGCATAAAGTGTAAAGCCTGGGGTGCCTAATGAGTGA
GCTAACTCACATTAATTGCGTTGCGCTCACTGCCCGCTTTCCAGTCGGGAAACCTGTCGTGCCAGCTGCA
TTAATGAATCGGCCAACGCGCGGGGAGAGGCGGTTTGCGTATTGGGCGCTCTTCCGCTTCCTCGCTCACT
GACTCGCTGCGCTCGGTCGTTCGGCTGCGGCGAGCGGTATCAGCTCACTCAAAGGCGGTAATACGGTTAT
CCACAGAATCAGGGGATAACGCAGGAAAGAACATGTGAGCAAAAGGCCAGCAAAAGGCCAGGAACCGTAA
AAAGGCCGCGTTGCTGGCGTTTTTCCATAGGCTCCGCCCCCCTGACGAGCATCACAAAAATCGACGCTCA
AGTCAGAGGTGGCGAAACCCGACAGGACTATAAAGATACCAGGCGTTTCCCCCTGGAAGCTCCCTCGTGC
GCTCTCCTGTTCCGACCCTGCCGCTTACCGGATACCTGTCCGCCTTTCTCCCTTCGGGAAGCGTGGCGCT
TTCTCATAGCTCACGCTGTAGGTATCTCAGTTCGGTGTAGGTCGTTCGCTCCAAGCTGGGCTGTGTGCAC
GAACCCCCCGTTCAGCCCGACCGCTGCGCCTTATCCGGTAACTATCGTCTTGAGTCCAACCCGGTAAGAC
ACGACTTATCGCCACTGGCAGCAGCCACTGGTAACAGGATTAGCAGAGCGAGGTATGTAGGCGGTGCTAC
AGAGTTCTTGAAGTGGTGGCCTAACTACGGCTACACTAGAAGAACAGTATTTGGTATCTGCGCTCTGCTG
AAGCCAGTTACCTTCGGAAAAAGAGTTGGTAGCTCTTGATCCGGCAAACAAACCACCGCTGGTAGCGGTG
GTTTTTTTGTTTGCAAGCAGCAGATTACGCGCAGAAAAAAAGGATCTCAAGAAGATCCTTTGATCTTTTC
TACGGGGTCTGACGCTCAGTGGAACGAAAACTCACGTTAAGGGATTTTGGTCATGAGATTATCAAAAAGG
ATCTTCACCTAGATCCTTTTAAATTAAAAATGAAGTTTTAAATCAATCTAAAGTATATATGAGTAAACTT
GGTCTGACAGTTACCAATGCTTAATCAGTGAGGCACCTATCTCAGCGATCTGTCTATTTCGTTCATCCAT
AGTTGCCTGACTCCCCGTCGTGTAGATAACTACGATACGGGAGGGCTTACCATCTGGCCCCAGTGCTGCA
ATGATACCGCGAGACCCACGCTCACCGGCTCCAGATTTATCAGCAATAAACCAGCCAGCCGGAAGGGCCG
AGCGCAGAAGTGGTCCTGCAACTTTATCCGCCTCCATCCAGTCTATTAATTGTTGCCGGGAAGCTAGAGT
AAGTAGTTCGCCAGTTAATAGTTTGCGCAACGTTGTTGCCATTGCTACAGGCATCGTGGTGTCACGCTCG
TCGTTTGGTATGGCTTCATTCAGCTCCGGTTCCCAACGATCAAGGCGAGTTACATGATCCCCCATGTTGT
GCAAAAAAGCGGTTAGCTCCTTCGGTCCTCCGATCGTTGTCAGAAGTAAGTTGGCCGCAGTGTTATCACT
CATGGTTATGGCAGCACTGCATAATTCTCTTACTGTCATGCCATCCGTAAGATGCTTTTCTGTGACTGGT
GAGTACTCAACCAAGTCATTCTGAGAATAGTGTATGCGGCGACCGAGTTGCTCTTGCCCGGCGTCAATAC
GGGATAATACCGCGCCACATAGCAGAACTTTAAAAGTGCTCATCATTGGAAAACGTTCTTCGGGGCGAAA
ACTCTCAAGGATCTTACCGCTGTTGAGATCCAGTTCGATGTAACCCACTCGTGCACCCAACTGATCTTCA
GCATCTTTTACTTTCACCAGCGTTTCTGGGTGAGCAAAAACAGGAAGGCAAAATGCCGCAAAAAAGGGAA
TAAGGGCGACACGGAAATGTTGAATACTCATACTCTTCCTTTTTCAATATTATTGAAGCATTTATCAGGG
TTATTGTCTCATGAGCGGATACATATTTGAATGTATTTAGAAAAATAAACAAATAGGGGTTCCGCGCACA
TTTCCCCGAAAAGTGCCACCTGACGTCGACGGATCGGGAGATCGTA
